Addgene plasmid #123100: pCMV 3xFLAG-GABARAPL1 WT
Purpose: Expresses 3xFLAG-GABARAPL1 wild-type in mammalian cells.
Depositing lab: Robin Ketteler. Depositing organization: University College London. Publication: Redundancy of human ATG4 protease isoforms in autophagy and LC3/GABARAP processing revealed in cells. Agrotis A, Pengo N, Burden JJ, Ketteler R. Autophagy. 2019 Jan 21. doi: 10.1080/15548627.2019.1569925. PubMed 30661429.
Backbone
  Vector backbone: pCMV-tripleFLAG-Gateway
  Backbone size w/o insert (bp): 4711
  Vector type: Mammalian Expression
Growth in bacteria
  Bacterial resistance: Ampicillin, 100 μg/mL
  Growth temperature: 37°C
  Growth strain: DH5alpha
  Copy number: High Copy
Gene/Insert
  Gene/Insert name: Gamma-aminobutyric acid receptor-associated protein-like 1
  Species: H. sapiens (human)
  GenBank ID: NM_031412.2
  Entrez Gene: GABARAPL1 (a.k.a. APG8-LIKE, APG8L, ATG8, ATG8B, ATG8L, GEC1)
  Promoter: CMV
  Tag / fusion protein: 3xFLAG (N terminal on backbone)
  Cloning method: Gateway Cloning
  Sequencing primers: 5′ CMVF_pCDNA3; 3′ hGH-PA-R
Terms and licenses: Academic/Nonprofit Terms; Industry Terms: Not Available to Industry
How to cite: pCMV 3xFLAG-GABARAPL1 WT was a gift from Robin Ketteler (Addgene plasmid # 123100 ; http://n2t.net/addgene:123100 ; RRID:Addgene_123100)
