[The description below was written by a language model from this plasmid's Addgene catalogue record and pLannotate feature annotations shown in this document.]
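Description:
pCMV 3xFLAG-GABARAPL1 WT is a mammalian expression plasmid of about 5.1 kb, built on the pCMV-tripleFLAG-Gateway backbone and carrying the wild-type human GABARAPL1 coding sequence. It is maintained in E. coli as a high-copy plasmid through a ColE1/pUC-type origin and selected with ampicillin via the β-lactamase gene and its native promoter. An f1 phage origin is also present, along with leftover cloning-vector elements (lacZα and lacI fragments, lac promoter/operator, CAP site, a T7 promoter and a fragment annotated as RSF ori) that play no evident role in the expression cassette. No mammalian selection marker is annotated. An SV40 enhancer/early promoter lies downstream of the cassette, but no coding sequence is annotated as being driven by it, so the plasmid appears suited mainly to transient transfection.

The expression unit consists of the human CMV immediate-early enhancer and promoter, a backbone-encoded N-terminal 3xFLAG epitope tag (with its enterokinase cleavage site), an attB1 site, the GABARAPL1 open reading frame, an attB2 site and the human growth hormone polyadenylation signal. The attB sites are the scars of Gateway recombination used to insert the gene, and attB1 is translated as a short linker between tag and protein. GABARAPL1 (also called GEC1 or ATG8L) is a ubiquitin-like ATG8-family modifier involved in autophagosome formation and maturation. The N-terminal tag allows the protein to be detected or immunoprecipitated with anti-FLAG antibodies. The associated study examined ATG4 protease isoforms and LC3/GABARAP processing in cells, so this construct likely served as a wild-type substrate or reference in that work.
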