Features (pLannotate 1.2.2; 19 found; start..end, strand, type, name):
     21..609     -  rep_origin     ori: high-copy-number ColE1/pMB1/pBR322/pUC origin of replication
    780..1640    -  CDS            AmpR: β-lactamase; bla; confers resistance to ampicillin, carbenicillin, and related antibiotics
   1641..1745    -  promoter       AmpR promoter: bla
   1772..2200    +  rep_origin     f1 ori (sequence partly withheld): f1 bacteriophage origin of replication; arrow indicates direction of (+) strand synthesis
   2231..2385    -  CDS            lacZα (fragment): LacZα fragment of β-galactosidase; lacZ fragment
   2545..2924    +  enhancer       CMV enhancer: human cytomegalovirus immediate early enhancer
   2926..3125    +  promoter       CMV promoter: human cytomegalovirus (CMV) immediate early promoter
   3165..3230    +  CDS            3xFLAG: three tandem FLAG® epitope tags, followed by an enterokinase cleavage site
   3234..3258    +  protein_bind   attB1: mutant version of attB; recombination site for the Gateway® BP reaction BP Clonase™
   3261..3611    +  CDS            GABARAPL1: GBRL1_HUMAN - Also known as GEC1. Experimental evidence at protein level: Swiss-Prot protein existence level 1. Ubiquitin-like modifier that increases cell-surface expression of kappa-type opioid receptor through facilitating anterograde intracellular trafficking of the receptor (PubMed:16431922). Involved in formation of autophagosomal vacuoles (PubMed:20404487). While LC3s are involved in elongation of the phagophore membrane, the GABARAP/GATE-16 subfamily is essential for a later stage in autophagosome maturation (PubMed:20404487). Through its interaction with the reticulophagy receptor TEX
   3616..3640    -  protein_bind   attB2: mutant version of attB; recombination site for the Gateway® BP reaction BP Clonase™
   3658..4280    +  polyA_signal   hGH poly(A) signal: human growth hormone polyadenylation signal
   4309..4638    +  promoter       SV40 promoter: SV40 enhancer and early promoter
   4681..4699    -  promoter       T7 promoter: promoter for bacteriophage T7 RNA polymerase
   4737..4753    -  protein_bind   lac operator: The lac repressor binds to the lac operator to inhibit transcription in E. coli. This inhibition can be relieved by adding lactose or isopropyl-β-D-thiogalactopyranoside (IPTG). lac repressor encoded by lacI
   4761..4791    -  promoter       lac promoter: promoter for the E. coli lac operon
   4806..4827    -  protein_bind   CAP binding site: CAP binding activates transcription in the presence of cAMP. E. coli catabolite activator protein
   4840..4932    -  CDS            lacI (fragment): lac repressor; lacI; The lac repressor binds to the lac operator to inhibit transcription in E. coli. This inhibition can be relieved by adding lactose or isopropyl-β-D-thiogalactopyranoside (IPTG).
   4934..5067    -  rep_origin     RSF ori (fragment): Plasmids containing the RSF 1030 origin of replication can be propagated in E. coli cells that contain additional plasmids with compatible origins.
>Addgene plasmid #123100 | pCMV 3xFLAG-GABARAPL1 WT | addgene full sequence | sequence record 243997 | Addgene NGS Result
AAGGCCGCGTTGCTGGCGTTTTTCCATAGGCTCCGCCCCCCTGACGAGCATCACAAAAATCGACGCTCAA
GTCAGAGGTGGCGAAACCCGACAGGACTATAAAGATACCAGGCGTTTCCCCCTGGAAGCTCCCTCGTGCG
CTCTCCTGTTCCGACCCTGCCGCTTACCGGATACCTGTCCGCCTTTCTCCCTTCGGGAAGCGTGGCGCTT
TCTCATAGCTCACGCTGTAGGTATCTCAGTTCGGTGTAGGTCGTTCGCTCCAAGCTGGGCTGTGTGCACG
AACCCCCCGTTCAGCCCGACCGCTGCGCCTTATCCGGTAACTATCGTCTTGAGTCCAACCCGGTAAGACA
CGACTTATCGCCACTGGCAGCAGCCACTGGTAACAGGATTAGCAGAGCGAGGTATGTAGGCGGTGCTACA
GAGTTCTTGAAGTGGTGGCCTAACTACGGCTACACTAGAAGAACAGTATTTGGTATCTGCGCTCTGCTGA
AGCCAGTTACCTTCGGAAAAAGAGTTGGTAGCTCTTGATCCGGCAAACAAACCACCGCTGGTAGCGGTGG
TTTTTTTGTTTGCAAGCAGCAGATTACGCGCAGAAAAAAAGGATCTCAAGAAGATCCTTTGATCTTTTCT
ACGGGGTCTGACGCTCAGTGGAACGAAAACTCACGTTAAGGGATTTTGGTCATGAGATTATCAAAAAGGA
TCTTCACCTAGATCCTTTTAAATTAAAAATGAAGTTTTAAATCAATCTAAAGTATATATGAGTAAACTTG
GTCTGACAGTTACCAATGCTTAATCAGTGAGGCACCTATCTCAGCGATCTGTCTATTTCGTTCATCCATA
GTTGCCTGACTCCCCGTCGTGTAGATAACTACGATACGGGAGGGCTTACCATCTGGCCCCAGTGCTGCAA
TGATACCGCGAGACCCACGCTCACCGGCTCCAGATTTATCAGCAATAAACCAGCCAGCCGGAAGGGCCGA
GCGCAGAAGTGGTCCTGCAACTTTATCCGCCTCCATCCAGTCTATTAATTGTTGCCGGGAAGCTAGAGTA
AGTAGTTCGCCAGTTAATAGTTTGCGCAACGTTGTTGCCATTGCTACAGGCATCGTGGTGTCACGCTCGT
CGTTTGGTATGGCTTCATTCAGCTCCGGTTCCCAACGATCAAGGCGAGTTACATGATCCCCCATGTTGTG
CAAAAAAGCGGTTAGCTCCTTCGGTCCTCCGATCGTTGTCAGAAGTAAGTTGGCCGCAGTGTTATCACTC
ATGGTTATGGCAGCACTGCATAATTCTCTTACTGTCATGCCATCCGTAAGATGCTTTTCTGTGACTGGTG
AGTACTCAACCAAGTCATTCTGAGAATAGTGTATGCGGCGACCGAGTTGCTCTTGCCCGGCGTCAATACG
GGATAATACCGCGCCACATAGCAGAACTTTAAAAGTGCTCATCATTGGAAAACGTTCTTCGGGGCGAAAA
CTCTCAAGGATCTTACCGCTGTTGAGATCCAGTTCGATGTAACCCACTCGTGCACCCAACTGATCTTCAG
CATCTTTTACTTTCACCAGCGTTTCTGGGTGAGCAAAAACAGGAAGGCAAAATGCCGCAAAAAAGGGAAT
AAGGGCGACACGGAAATGTTGAATACTCATACTCTTCCTTTTTCAATATTATTGAAGCATTTATCAGGGT
TATTGTCTCATGAGCGGATACATATTTGAATGTATTTAGAAAAATAAACAAATAGGGGTTCCGCGCACAT
TTCCCCGAAAAGTGCCACCTG
[124 nt withheld, positions 1772-1895]
C
[91 nt withheld, positions 1897-1987]
A
[49 nt withheld, positions 1989-2037]
CCTTTGACGTTGGAGTCCACGTTCTTT
[37 nt withheld, positions 2065-2101]
ACCCTATCTCGGTCTATTCTTTTGATTTATAAGGGATTTTGCCGATTTCGGCCTATTGGTTAAAAAATGA
GCTGATTTAACAAAAATTTAACGCGAATTTTAACAAAATATTAACGCTTACAATTTCCATTCGCCATTCA
GGCTGCGCAACTGTTGGGAAGGGCGATCGGTGCGGGCCTCTTCGCTATTACGCCAGCTGGCGAAAGGGGG
ATGTGCTGCAAGGCGATTAAGTTGGGTAACGCCAGGGTTTTCCCAGTCACGACGTTGTAAAACGACGGCC
AGTGCCAAGCTGATCTATACATTGAATCAATATTGGCAATTAGCCATATTAGTCATTGGTTATATAGCAT
AAATCAATATTGGCTATTGGCCATTGCATACGTTGTATCTATATCATAATATGTACATTTATATTGGCTC
ATGTCCAATATGACCGCCATGTTGACATTGATTATTGACTAGTTATTAATAGTAATCAATTACGGGGTCA
TTAGTTCATAGCCCATATATGGAGTTCCGCGTTACATAACTTACGGTAAATGGCCCGCCTGGCTGACCGC
CCAACGACCCCCGCCCATTGACGTCAATAATGACGTATGTTCCCATAGTAACGCCAATAGGGACTTTCCA
TTGACGTCAATGGGTGGAGTATTTACGGTAAACTGCCCACTTGGCAGTACATCAAGTGTATCATATGCCA
AGTCCGCCCCCTATTGACGTCAATGACGGTAAATGGCCCGCCTGGCATTATGCCCAGTACATGACCTTAC
GGGACTTTCCTACTTGGCAGTACATCTACGTATTAGTCATCGCTATTACCATGGTGATGCGGTTTTGGCA
GTACACCAATGGGCGTGGATAGCGGTTTGACTCACGGGGATTTCCAAGTCTCCACCCCATTGACGTCAAT
GGGAGTTTGTTTTGGCACCAAAATCAACGGGACTTTCCAAAATGTCGTAATAACCCCGCCCCGTTGACGC
AAATGGGCGGTAGGCGTGTACGGTGGGAGGTCTATATAAGCAGAGCTCGTTTAGTGAACCGTCAGAATTG
ATCTGGTACCATGGACTACAAAGACCATGACGGTGATTATAAAGATCATGACATCGATTACAAGGATGAC
GATGACAAGCTTACAAGTTTGTACAAAAAAGCAGGCTTAATGAAGTTCCAGTACAAGGAGGACCATCCCT
TTGAGTATCGGAAAAAGGAAGGAGAAAAGATCCGGAAGAAATATCCGGACAGGGTCCCCGTGATTGTAGA
GAAGGCTCCAAAAGCCAGGGTGCCTGATCTGGACAAGAGGAAGTACCTAGTGCCCTCTGACCTTACTGTT
GGCCAGTTCTACTTCTTAATCCGGAAGAGAATCCACCTGAGACCTGAGGACGCCTTATTCTTCTTTGTCA
ACAACACCATCCCTCCCACCAGTGCTACCATGGGCCAACTGTATGAGGACAATCATGAGGAAGACTATTT
TCTGTATGTGGCCTACAGTGATGAGAGTGTCTATGGGAAATAATACCCAGCTTTCTTGTACAAAGTGGTG
TGATCTAGAGGATCCCGGGTGGCATCCCTGTGACCCCTCCCCAGTGCCTCTCCTGGCCCTGGAAGTTGCC
ACTCCAGTGCCCACCAGCCTTGTCCTAATAAAATTAAGTTGCATCATTTTGTCTGACTAGGTGTCCTTCT
ATAATATTATGGGGTGGAGGGGGGTGGTATGGAGCAAGGGGCAAGTTGGGAAGACAACCTGTAGGGCCTG
CGGGGTCTATTGGGAACCAAGCTGGAGTGCAGTGGCACAATCTTGGCTCACTGCAATCTCCGCCTCCTGG
GTTCAAGCGATTCTCCTGCCTCAGCCTCCCGAGTTGTTGGGATTCCAGGCATGCATGACCAGGCTCAGCT
AATTTTTGTTTTTTTGGTAGAGACGGGGTTTCACCATATTGGCCAGGCTGGTCTCCAACTCCTAATCTCA
GGTGATCTACCCACCTTGGCCTCCCAAATTGCTGGGATTACAGGCGTGAACCACTGCTCCCTTCCCTGTC
CTTCTGATTTTAAAATAACTATACCAGCAGGAGGACGTCCAGACACAGCATAGGCTACCTGGCCATGCCC
AACCGGTGGGACATTTGAGTTGCTTGCTTGGCACTGTCCTCTCATGCGTTGGGTCCACTCAGTAGATGCC
TGTTGAATTGGGTACGCGGCCAGCTTGGCTGTGGAATGTGTGTCAGTTAGGGTGTGGAAAGTCCCCAGGC
TCCCCAGCAGGCAGAAGTATGCAAAGCATGCATCTCAATTAGTCAGCAACCAGGTGTGGAAAGTCCCCAG
GCTCCCCAGCAGGCAGAAGTATGCAAAGCATGCATCTCAATTAGTCAGCAACCATAGTCCCGCCCCTAAC
TCCGCCCATCCCGCCCCTAACTCCGCCCAGTTCCGCCCATTCTCCGCCCCATGGCTGACTAATTTTTTTT
ATTTATGCAGAGGCCGAGGCCGCCTCGGCCTCTGAGCTATTCCAGAAGTAGTGAGGAGGCTTTTTTGGAG
GCCTAGGCTTTTGCAAAAAGCTCCTCGATCGAGGAACTGAAAAACCAGAAAGTTAATTCCCTATAGTGAG
TCGTATTAAATTCGTAATCATGTCATAGCTGTTTCCTGTGTGAAATTGTTATCCGCTCACAATTCCACAC
AACATACGAGCCGGAAGCATAAAGTGTAAAGCCTGGGGTGCCTAATGAGCGAGCTAACTCACATTAATTG
CGTTGCGCTCACTGCCCGCTTTCCAGTCGGGAAACCTGTCGTGCCAGCTGCATTAATGAATCGGCCAACG
CGCGGGGAGAGGCGGTTTGCGTATTGGGCGCTCTTCCGCTTCCTCGCTCACTGACTCGCTGCGCTCGGTC
GTTCGGCTGCGGCGAGCGGTATCAGCTCACTCAAAGGCGGTAATACGGTTATCCACAGAATCAGGGGATA
ACGCAGGAAAGAACATGTGAGCAAAAGGCCAGCAAAAGGCCAGGAACCGTAAA
